>Addgene plasmid #80219 | non-targeting control gRNA (BRDN0001146753) | depositor full sequence | sequence record 150916 | Full Sequence
CCCGGGTGCAAAGATGGATAAAGTTTTAAACAGAGAGGAATCTTTGCAGCTAATGGACCTTCTAGGTCTT
GAAAGGAGTGGGAATTGGCTCCGGTGCCCGTCAGTGGGCAGAGCGCACATCGCCCACAGTCCCCGAGAAG
TTGGGGGGAGGGGTCGGCAATTGATCCGGTGCCTAGAGAAGGTGGCGCGGGGTAAACTGGGAAAGTGATG
TCGTGTACTGGCTCCGCCTTTTTCCCGAGGGTGGGGGAGAACCGTATATAAGTGCAGTAGTCGCCGTGAA
CGTTCTTTTTCGCAACGGGTTTGCCGCCAGAACACAGGTAAGTGCCGTGTGTGGTTCCCGCGGGCCTGGC
CTCTTTACGGGTTATGGCCCTTGCGTGCCTTGAATTACTTCCACCTGGCTGCAGTACGTGATTCTTGATC
CCGAGCTTCGGGTTGGAAGTGGGTGGGAGAGTTCGAGGCCTTGCGCTTAAGGAGCCCCTTCGCCTCGTGC
TTGAGTTGAGGCCTGGCCTGGGCGCTGGGGCCGCCGCGTGCGAATCTGGTGGCACCTTCGCGCCTGTCTC
GCTGCTTTCGATAAGTCTCTAGCCATTTAAAATTTTTGATGACCTGCTGCGACGCTTTTTTTCTGGCAAG
ATAGTCTTGTAAATGCGGGCCAAGATCTGCACACTGGTATTTCGGTTTTTGGGGCCGCGGGCGGCGACGG
GGCCCGTGCGTCCCAGCGCACATGTTCGGCGAGGCGGGGCCTGCGAGCGCGGCCACCGAGAATCGGACGG
GGGTAGTCTCAAGCTGGCCGGCCTGCTCTGGTGCCTGGCCTCGCGCCGCCGTGTATCGCCCCGCCCTGGG
CGGCAAGGCTGGCCCGGTCGGCACCAGTTGCGTGAGCGGAAAGATGGCCGCTTCCCGGCCCTGCTGCAGG
GAGCTCAAAATGGAGGACGCGGCGCTCGGGAGAGCGGGCGGGTGAGTCACCCACACAAAGGAAAAGGGCC
TTTCCGTCCTCAGCCGTCGCTTCATGTGACTCCACGGAGTACCGGGCGCCGTCCAGGCACCTCGATTAGT
TCTCGAGCTTTTGGAGTACGTCGTCTTTAGGTTGGGGGGAGGGGTTTTATGCGATGGAGTTTCCCCACAC
TGAGTGGGTGGAGACTGAAGTTAGGCCAGCTTGGCACTTGATGTAATTCTCCTTGGAATTTGCCCTTTTT
GAGTTTGGATCTTGGTTCATTCTCAAGCCTCAGACAGTGGTTCAAAGTTTTTTTCTTCCATTTCAGGTGT
CGTGACGTACGGCCACCATGACCGAGTACAAGCCCACGGTGCGCCTCGCCACCCGCGACGACGTCCCCAG
GGCCGTACGCACCCTCGCCGCCGCGTTCGCCGACTACCCCGCCACGCGCCACACCGTCGATCCGGACCGC
CACATCGAGCGGGTCACCGAGCTGCAAGAACTCTTCCTCACGCGCGTCGGGCTCGACATCGGCAAGGTGT
GGGTCGCGGACGACGGCGCCGCCGTGGCGGTCTGGACCACGCCGGAGAGCGTCGAAGCGGGGGCGGTGTT
CGCCGAGATCGGCCCGCGCATGGCCGAGTTGAGCGGTTCCCGGCTGGCCGCGCAGCAACAGATGGAAGGC
CTCCTGGCGCCGCACCGGCCCAAGGAGCCCGCGTGGTTCCTGGCCACCGTCGGAGTCTCGCCCGACCACC
AGGGCAAGGGTCTGGGCAGCGCCGTCGTGCTCCCCGGAGTGGAGGCGGCCGAGCGCGCCGGGGTGCCCGC
CTTCCTGGAGACCTCCGCGCCCCGCAACCTCCCCTTCTACGAGCGGCTCGGCTTCACCGTCACCGCCGAC
GTCGAGGTGCCCGAAGGACCGCGCACCTGGTGCATGACCCGCAAGCCCGGTGCCTGAACGCGTTAAGTCG
ACAATCAACCTCTGGATTACAAAATTTGTGAAAGATTGACTGGTATTCTTAACTATGTTGCTCCTTTTAC
GCTATGTGGATACGCTGCTTTAATGCCTTTGTATCATGCTATTGCTTCCCGTATGGCTTTCATTTTCTCC
TCCTTGTATAAATCCTGGTTGCTGTCTCTTTATGAGGAGTTGTGGCCCGTTGTCAGGCAACGTGGCGTGG
TGTGCACTGTGTTTGCTGACGCAACCCCCACTGGTTGGGGCATTGCCACCACCTGTCAGCTCCTTTCCGG
GACTTTCGCTTTCCCCCTCCCTATTGCCACGGCGGAACTCATCGCCGCCTGCCTTGCCCGCTGCTGGACA
GGGGCTCGGCTGTTGGGCACTGACAATTCCGTGGTGTTGTCGGGGAAATCATCGTCCTTTCCTTGGCTGC
TCGCCTGTGTTGCCACCTGGATTCTGCGCGGGACGTCCTTCTGCTACGTCCCTTCGGCCCTCAATCCAGC
GGACCTTCCTTCCCGCGGCCTGCTGCCGGCTCTGCGGCCTCTTCCGCGTCTTCGCCTTCGCCCTCAGACG
AGTCGGATCTCCCTTTGGGCCGCCTCCCCGCGTCGACTTTAAGACCAATGACTTACAAGGCAGCTGTAGA
TCTTAGCCACTTTTTAAAAGAAAAGGGGGGACTGGAAGGGCTAATTCACTCCCAACGAAGACAAGATCTG
CTTTTTGCTTGTACTGGGTCTCTCTGGTTAGACCAGATCTGAGCCTGGGAGCTCTCTGGCTAACTAGGGA
ACCCACTGCTTAAGCCTCAATAAAGCTTGCCTTGAGTGCTTCAAGTAGTGTGTGCCCGTCTGTTGTGTGA
CTCTGGTAACTAGAGATCCCTCAGACCCTTTTAGTCAGTGTGGAAAATCTCTAGCAGTACGTATAGTAGT
TCATGTCATCTTATTATTCAGTATTTATAACTTGCAAAGAAATGAATATCAGAGAGTGAGAGGAACTTGT
TTATTGCAGCTTATAATGGTTACAAATAAAGCAATAGCATCACAAATTTCACAAATAAAGCATTTTTTTC
ACTGCATTCTAGTTGTGGTTTGTCCAAACTCATCAATGTATCTTATCATGTCTGGCTCTAGCTATCCCGC
CCCTAACTCCGCCCATCCCGCCCCTAACTCCGCCCAGTTCCGCCCATTCTCCGCCCCATGGCTGACTAAT
TTTTTTTATTTATGCAGAGGCCGAGGCCGCCTCGGCCTCTGAGCTATTCCAGAAGTAGTGAGGAGGCTTT
TTTGGAGGCCTAGGGACGTACCCAATTCGCCCTATAGTGAGTCGTATTACGCGCGCTCACTGGCCGTCGT
TTTACAACGTCGTGACTGGGAAAACCCTGGCGTTACCCAACTTAATCGCCTTGCAGCACATCCCCCTTTC
GCCAGCTGGCGTAATAGCGAAGAGGCCCGCACCGATCGCCCTTCCCAACAGTTGCGCAGCCTGAATGGCG
AATGGG
[124 nt withheld, positions 3367-3490]
C
[91 nt withheld, positions 3492-3582]
A
[49 nt withheld, positions 3584-3632]
CCTTTGACGTTGGAGTCCACGTTCTTT
[37 nt withheld, positions 3660-3696]
ACCCTATCTCGGTCTATTCTTTTGATTTATAAGGGATTTTGCCGATTTCGGCCTATTGGTTAAAAAATGA
GCTGATTTAACAAAAATTTAACGCGAATTTTAACAAAATATTAACGCTTACAATTTAGGTGGCACTTTTC
GGGGAAATGTGCGCGGAACCCCTATTTGTTTATTTTTCTAAATACATTCAAATATGTATCCGCTCATGAG
ACAATAACCCTGATAAATGCTTCAATAATATTGAAAAAGGAAGAGTATGAGTATTCAACATTTCCGTGTC
GCCCTTATTCCCTTTTTTGCGGCATTTTGCCTTCCTGTTTTTGCTCACCCAGAAACGCTGGTGAAAGTAA
AAGATGCTGAAGATCAGTTGGGTGCACGAGTGGGTTACATCGAACTGGATCTCAACAGCGGTAAGATCCT
TGAGAGTTTTCGCCCCGAAGAACGTTTTCCAATGATGAGCACTTTTAAAGTTCTGCTATGTGGCGCGGTA
TTATCCCGTATTGACGCCGGGCAAGAGCAACTCGGTCGCCGCATACACTATTCTCAGAATGACTTGGTTG
AGTACTCACCAGTCACAGAAAAGCATCTTACGGATGGCATGACAGTAAGAGAATTATGCAGTGCTGCCAT
AACCATGAGTGATAACACTGCGGCCAACTTACTTCTGACAACGATCGGAGGACCGAAGGAGCTAACCGCT
TTTTTGCACAACATGGGGGATCATGTAACTCGCCTTGATCGTTGGGAACCGGAGCTGAATGAAGCCATAC
CAAACGACGAGCGTGACACCACGATGCCTGTAGCAATGGCAACAACGTTGCGCAAACTATTAACTGGCGA
ACTACTTACTCTAGCTTCCCGGCAACAATTAATAGACTGGATGGAGGCGGATAAAGTTGCAGGACCACTT
CTGCGCTCGGCCCTTCCGGCTGGCTGGTTTATTGCTGATAAATCTGGAGCCGGTGAGCGTGGGTCTCGCG
GTATCATTGCAGCACTGGGGCCAGATGGTAAGCCCTCCCGTATCGTAGTTATCTACACGACGGGGAGTCA
GGCAACTATGGATGAACGAAATAGACAGATCGCTGAGATAGGTGCCTCACTGATTAAGCATTGGTAACTG
TCAGACCAAGTTTACTCATATATACTTTAGATTGATTTAAAACTTCATTTTTAATTTAAAAGGATCTAGG
TGAAGATCCTTTTTGATAATCTCATGACCAAAATCCCTTAACGTGAGTTTTCGTTCCACTGAGCGTCAGA
CCCCGTAGAAAAGATCAAAGGATCTTCTTGAGATCCTTTTTTTCTGCGCGTAATCTGCTGCTTGCAAACA
AAAAAACCACCGCTACCAGCGGTGGTTTGTTTGCCGGATCAAGAGCTACCAACTCTTTTTCCGAAGGTAA
CTGGCTTCAGCAGAGCGCAGATACCAAATACTGTTCTTCTAGTGTAGCCGTAGTTAGGCCACCACTTCAA
GAACTCTGTAGCACCGCCTACATACCTCGCTCTGCTAATCCTGTTACCAGTGGCTGCTGCCAGTGGCGAT
AAGTCGTGTCTTACCGGGTTGGACTCAAGACGATAGTTACCGGATAAGGCGCAGCGGTCGGGCTGAACGG
GGGGTTCGTGCACACAGCCCAGCTTGGAGCGAACGACCTACACCGAACTGAGATACCTACAGCGTGAGCT
ATGAGAAAGCGCCACGCTTCCCGAAGGGAGAAAGGCGGACAGGTATCCGGTAAGCGGCAGGGTCGGAACA
GGAGAGCGCACGAGGGAGCTTCCAGGGGGAAACGCCTGGTATCTTTATAGTCCTGTCGGGTTTCGCCACC
TCTGACTTGAGCGTCGATTTTTGTGATGCTCGTCAGGGGGGCGGAGCCTATGGAAAAACGCCAGCAACGC
GGCCTTTTTACGGTTCCTGGCCTTTTGCTGGCCTTTTGCTCACATGTTCTTTCCTGCGTTATCCCCTGAT
TCTGTGGATAACCGTATTACCGCCTTTGAGTGAGCTGATACCGCTCGCCGCAGCCGAACGACCGAGCGCA
GCGAGTCAGTGAGCGAGGAAGCGGAAGAGCGCCCAATACGCAAACCGCCTCTCCCCGCGCGTTGGCCGAT
TCATTAATGCAGCTGGCACGACAGGTTTCCCGACTGGAAAGCGGGCAGTGAGCGCAACGCAATTAATGTG
AGTTAGCTCACTCATTAGGCACCCCAGGCTTTACACTTTATGCTTCCGGCTCGTATGTTGTGTGGAATTG
TGAGCGGATAACAATTTCACACAGGAAACAGCTATGACCATGATTACGCCAAGCGCGCAATTAACCCTCA
CTAAAGGGAACAAAAGCTGGAGCTGCAAGCTTAATGTAGTCTTATGCAATACTCTTGTAGTCTTGCAACA
TGGTAACGATGAGTTAGCAACATGCCTTACAAGGAGAGAAAAAGCACCGTGCATGCCGATTGGTGGAAGT
AAGGTGGTACGATCGTGCCTTATTAGGAAGGCAACAGACGGGTCTGACATGGATTGGACGAACCACTGAA
TTGCCGCATTGCAGAGATATTGTATTTAAGTGCCTAGCTCGATACATAAACGGGTCTCTCTGGTTAGACC
AGATCTGAGCCTGGGAGCTCTCTGGCTAACTAGGGAACCCACTGCTTAAGCCTCAATAAAGCTTGCCTTG
AGTGCTTCAAGTAGTGTGTGCCCGTCTGTTGTGTGACTCTGGTAACTAGAGATCCCTCAGACCCTTTTAG
TCAGTGTGGAAAATCTCTAGCAGTGGCGCCCGAACAGGGACTTGAAAGCGAAAGGGAAACCAGAGGAGCT
CTCTCGACGCAGGACTCGGCTTGCTGAAGCGCGCACGGCAAGAGGCGAGGGGCGGCGACTGGTGAGTACG
CCAAAAATTTTGACTAGCGGAGGCTAGAAGGAGAGAGATGGGTGCGAGAGCGTCAGTATTAAGCGGGGGA
GAATTAGATCGCGATGGGAAAAAATTCGGTTAAGGCCAGGGGGAAAGAAAAAATATAAATTAAAACATAT
AGTATGGGCAAGCAGGGAGCTAGAACGATTCGCAGTTAATCCTGGCCTGTTAGAAACATCAGAAGGCTGT
AGACAAATACTGGGACAGCTACAACCATCCCTTCAGACAGGATCAGAAGAACTTAGATCATTATATAATA
CAGTAGCAACCCTCTATTGTGTGCATCAAAGGATAGAGATAAAAGACACCAAGGAAGCTTTAGACAAGAT
AGAGGAAGAGCAAAACAAAAGTAAGACCACCGCACAGCAAGCGGCCGCTGATCTTCAGACCTGGAGGAGG
AGATATGAGGGACAATTGGAGAAGTGAATTATATAAATATAAAGTAGTAAAAATTGAACCATTAGGAGTA
GCACCCACCAAGGCAAAGAGAAGAGTGGTGCAGAGAGAAAAAAGAGCAGTGGGAATAGGAGCTTTGTTCC
TTGGGTTCTTGGGAGCAGCAGGAAGCACTATGGGCGCAGCGTCAATGACGCTGACGGTACAGGCCAGACA
ATTATTGTCTGGTATAGTGCAGCAGCAGAACAATTTGCTGAGGGCTATTGAGGCGCAACAGCATCTGTTG
CAACTCACAGTCTGGGGCATCAAGCAGCTCCAGGCAAGAATCCTGGCTGTGGAAAGATACCTAAAGGATC
AACAGCTCCTGGGGATTTGGGGTTGCTCTGGAAAACTCATTTGCACCACTGCTGTGCCTTGGAATGCTAG
TTGGAGTAATAAATCTCTGGAACAGATTTGGAATCACACGACCTGGATGGAGTGGGACAGAGAAATTAAC
AATTACACAAGCTTAATACACTCCTTAATTGAAGAATCGCAAAACCAGCAAGAAAAGAATGAACAAGAAT
TATTGGAATTAGATAAATGGGCAAGTTTGTGGAATTGGTTTAACATAACAAATTGGCTGTGGTATATAAA
ATTATTCATAATGATAGTAGGAGGCTTGGTAGGTTTAAGAATAGTTTTTGCTGTACTTTCTATAGTGAAT
AGAGTTAGGCAGGGATATTCACCATTATCGTTTCAGACCCACCTCCCAACCCCGAGGGGACCCAGAGAGG
GCCTATTTCCCATGATTCCTTCATATTTGCATATACGATACAAGGCTGTTAGAGAGATAATTAGAATTAA
TTTGACTGTAAACACAAAGATATTAGTACAAAATACGTGACGTAGAAAGTAATAATTTCTTGGGTAGTTT
GCAGTTTTAAAATTATGTTTTAAAATGGACTATCATATGCTTACCGTAACTTGAAAGTATTTCGATTTCT
TGGCTTTATATATCTTGTGGAAAGGACGAAACACCGATCTTCTCGACGAAAATGCGGTTTTAGAGCTAGA
AATAGCAAGTTAAAATAAGGCTAGTCCGTTATCAACTTGAAAAAGTGGCACCGAGTCGGTGCTTTTTTAA
GCTTGGCGTAACTAGATCTTGAGACAAATGGCAGTATTCATCCACAATTTTAAAAGAAAAGGGGGGATTG
GGGGGTACAGTGCAGGGGAAAGAATAGTAGACATAATAGCAACAGACATACAAACTAAAGAATTACAAAA
ACAAATTACAAAAATTCAAAATTTTCGGGTTTATTACAGGGACAGCAGAGATCCACTTTGGCGCCGGCTC
GAGGGGG
Features (pLannotate 1.2.2; 29 found; start..end, strand, type, name):
     14..80      +  CDS            small t antigen (fragment): SV40 (simian virus 40) small t antigen
    106..317     +  promoter       EF-1α core promoter: core promoter for human elongation factor EF-1α
    318..1256    +  intron         EF-1α intron A: intron upstream of the start codon of human EF-1α
   1278..1877    +  CDS            PuroR (fragment): puromycin N-acetyltransferase; pac from Streptomyces; confers resistance to puromycin
   1893..2481    +  misc_feature   WPRE: woodchuck hepatitis virus posttranscriptional regulatory element
   2532..2551    +  misc_feature   cPPT/CTS (fragment): central polypurine tract and central termination sequence of HIV-1
   2553..2786    +  LTR            3' LTR (ΔU3): self-inactivating 3' long terminal repeat (LTR) from HIV-1
   2864..2985    +  polyA_signal   SV40 poly(A) signal: SV40 polyadenylation signal
   3025..3160    +  rep_origin     SV40 ori: SV40 origin of replication
   3181..3199    -  promoter       T7 promoter: promoter for bacteriophage T7 RNA polymerase
   3207..3362    +  CDS            lacZα (fragment): LacZα fragment of β-galactosidase; lacZ fragment
   3367..3795    +  rep_origin     f1 ori (sequence partly withheld): f1 bacteriophage origin of replication; arrow indicates direction of (+) strand synthesis
   3848..3952    +  promoter       AmpR promoter: bla
   3953..4813    +  CDS            AmpR: β-lactamase; bla; confers resistance to ampicillin, carbenicillin, and related antibiotics
   4984..5572    +  rep_origin     ori: high-copy-number ColE1/pMB1/pBR322/pUC origin of replication
   5755..5847    +  CDS            lacI (fragment): lac repressor; lacI; The lac repressor binds to the lac operator to inhibit transcription in E. coli. This inhibition can be relieved by adding lactose or isopropyl-β-D-thiogalactopyranoside (IPTG).
   5860..5881    +  protein_bind   CAP binding site: CAP binding activates transcription in the presence of cAMP. E. coli catabolite activator protein
   5896..5926    +  promoter       lac promoter: promoter for the E. coli lac operon
   5934..5950    +  protein_bind   lac operator: The lac repressor binds to the lac operator to inhibit transcription in E. coli. This inhibition can be relieved by adding lactose or isopropyl-β-D-thiogalactopyranoside (IPTG). lac repressor encoded by lacI
   5995..6013    +  promoter       T3 promoter: promoter for bacteriophage T3 RNA polymerase
   6041..6267    +  promoter       RSV promoter: Rous sarcoma virus enhancer/promoter
   6268..6448    +  LTR            5' LTR (truncated): truncated 5' long terminal repeat (LTR) from HIV-1
   6495..6620    +  misc_feature   HIV-1 Ψ: packaging signal of human immunodeficiency virus type 1
   6604..6967    +  CDS            HIV-1 gag (fragment): gag protein from human immunodeficiency virus 1; gag
   7113..7346    +  misc_feature   RRE: The Rev response element (RRE) of HIV-1 allows for Rev-dependent mRNA export from the nucleus to the cytoplasm.
   7723..7749    +  CDS            Rev (fragment): human immunodeficiency virus 1 (HIV-1) Rev protein; rev; enhances nuclear export of unspliced and incompletely spliced viral mRNAs
   7753..7993    +  promoter       U6 promoter: RNA polymerase III promoter for human U6 snRNA
   8023..8098    +  misc_RNA       gRNA scaffold: guide RNA scaffold for the Streptococcus pyogenes CRISPR/Cas9 system
   8154..8271    +  misc_feature   cPPT/CTS: central polypurine tract and central termination sequence of HIV-1
