[The description below was written by a language model from this plasmid's Addgene catalogue record and pLannotate feature annotations shown in this document.]
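Description:
The non-targeting control gRNA plasmid (BRDN0001146753) is a third-generation lentiviral CRISPR guide vector built on the lentiGuide-Puro backbone. It is about 8.3 kb and is maintained in E. coli at high copy through a ColE1/pUC-type origin, with ampicillin selection from the β-lactamase gene. An f1 origin, an SV40 origin and poly(A) signal, and remnants of lac and phage promoter elements are also annotated in the backbone.

The lentiviral transfer cassette begins with an RSV promoter fused to a truncated HIV-1 5' LTR, an arrangement that drives genomic RNA production in packaging cells without Tat. This is followed by the Ψ packaging signal with a partial gag sequence, the Rev response element for Rev-dependent nuclear export, and a cPPT/CTS element that aids nuclear import of the reverse-transcribed genome. The cassette ends in a ΔU3 self-inactivating 3' LTR, so the integrated provirus lacks LTR promoter activity. Within it, a human U6 RNA polymerase III promoter expresses a 20-nucleotide spacer joined to the Streptococcus pyogenes Cas9 guide scaffold. A separate EF-1α promoter with its first intron drives puromycin N-acetyltransferase, with a WPRE downstream to enhance transcript expression, allowing puromycin selection of transduced mammalian cells.

The vector carries no Cas9, so the nuclease must be supplied separately, for example from a Cas9-expressing cell line. The record describes the guide as a non-targeting control, listed under human. It therefore serves as a negative control alongside gene-targeting guides in the same backbone, accounting for effects of transduction, selection and guide/Cas9 expression in knockout experiments or screens.
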