Addgene plasmid #80219: non-targeting control gRNA (BRDN0001146753)
Purpose: 3rd generation lentiviral gRNA plasmid, non-targeting control gRNA
Depositing lab: John Doench & David Root. Depositing organization: Broad Institute. Publication: Optimized sgRNA design to maximize activity and minimize off-target effects of CRISPR-Cas9. Doench JG, Fusi N, Sullender M, Hegde M, Vaimberg EW, Donovan KF, Smith I, Tothova Z, Wilen C, Orchard R, Virgin HW, Listgarten J, Root DE. Nat Biotechnol. 2016 Jan 18. doi: 10.1038/nbt.3437. PubMed 26780180.
Backbone
  Vector backbone: lentiGuide-Puro
  Backbone manufacturer: Zhang Lab (Addgene plasmid # 52963)
  Vector type: Mammalian Expression, Lentiviral, CRISPR
  Selectable markers: Puromycin
Growth in bacteria
  Bacterial resistance: Ampicillin, 100 μg/mL
  Growth temperature: 37°C
  Growth strain: DH5alpha
  Copy number: High Copy
Gene/Insert
  Gene/Insert name: Non-targeting control gRNA
  gRNA/shRNA sequence: ATCTTCTCGACGAAAATGCG
  Species: H. sapiens (human)
  Promoter: hU6
  Cloning method: Unknown
  Sequencing primers: 5′ U6-F; 3′ pS2-R
Terms and licenses: Academic/Nonprofit Terms; Industry Terms: Not Available to Industry
How to cite: non-targeting control gRNA (BRDN0001146753) was a gift from John Doench & David Root (Addgene plasmid # 80219 ; http://n2t.net/addgene:80219 ; RRID:Addgene_80219)
