>Addgene plasmid #80219 | non-targeting control gRNA (BRDN0001146753) | depositor partial sequence | sequence record 150917 | Target Sequence
ATCTTCTCGACGAAAATGCG
