>Addgene plasmid #80219 | non-targeting control gRNA (BRDN0001146753) | addgene partial sequence | sequence record 189125 | hU6-F
AGAAAGTAATAATTTCTTGGGTAGTTTGCAGTTTTAAAATTATGTTTTAAAATGGACTATCATATGCTTA
CCGTAACTTGAAAGTATTTCGATTTCTTGGCTTTATATATCTTGTGGAAAGGACGAAACACCGATCTTCT
CGACGAAAATGCGGTTTTAGAGCTAGAAATAGCAAGTTAAAATAAGGCTAGTCCGTTATCAACTTGAAAA
AGTGGCACCGAGTCGGTGCTTTTTTAAGCTTGGCGTAACTAGATCTTGAGACAAATGGCAGTATTCATCC
ACAATTTTAAAAGAAAAGGGGGGATTGGGGGGTACAGTGCAGGGGAAAGAATAGTAGACATAATAGCAAC
AGACATACAAACTAAAGAATTACAAAAACAAATTACAAAAATTCAAAATTTTCGGGTTTATTACAGGGAC
AGCAGAGATCCACTTTGGCGCCGGCTCGAGGGGGCCCGGGTGCAAAGATGGATAAAGTTTTAAACAGAGA
GGAATCTTTGCAGCTAATGGACCTTCTAGGTCTTGAAAGGAGTGGGAATTGGCTCCGGTGCCCGTCAGTG
GGCAGAGCGC
